Addgene plasmid #47302: TAL3583
Depositing lab: Keith Joung. Depositing organization: Massachusetts General Hospital. Publication: Targeted gene disruption in somatic zebrafish cells using engineered TALENs. Sander JD, Cade L, Khayter C, Reyon D, Peterson RT, Joung JK, Yeh JR. Nat Biotechnol. 2011 Aug 5;29(8):697-8. doi: 10.1038/nbt.1934. PubMed 21822241.
Backbone
  Vector backbone: JDS78
  Backbone manufacturer: Addgene plasmid #32290
  Backbone size w/o insert (bp): 6447
  Vector type: Mammalian Expression ; T7
Growth in bacteria
  Bacterial resistance: Ampicillin, 100 μg/mL
  Growth temperature: 37°C
  Growth strain: XL1 Blue
  Copy number: High Copy
Gene/Insert
  Gene/Insert name: ZebrafishCommunity-trappc11-right (alt name: trappc11)
  Species: D. rerio (zebrafish)
  Insert size (bp): 1430
  Entrez Gene: foigr (a.k.a. fgr, fb78g05, MGC136723, flj12716l, zgc:63684, wu:fb78g05, zgc:136723)
  Promoter: CMV
  Tag / fusion protein: 3X Flag (N terminal on backbone); WT FOKI (C terminal on backbone)
  Cloning method: Restriction Enzyme; 5′ cloning site BsmBI (destroyed during cloning); 3′ cloning site BsmBI (destroyed during cloning)
  Sequencing primers: 5′ CMV-F; 3′ BGH-rev
Terms and licenses: Academic/Nonprofit Terms; Industry Terms: Not Available to Industry
Depositor comments: Target binding site: TGTTCATCCAGCCCGTCT It is strongly recommended that users perform a diagnostic digest to verify this plasmid prior to use. For example, a double digest of the plasmid with BamHI and KpnI should result in two bands at 2.3kb and 5.8kb.
How to cite: TAL3583 was a gift from Keith Joung (Addgene plasmid # 47302 ; http://n2t.net/addgene:47302 ; RRID:Addgene_47302)
