[The description below was written by a language model from this plasmid's Addgene catalogue record.]
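Description:
TAL3583 is a TALEN expression plasmid encoding the "right" half of a nuclease pair designed against the zebrafish gene trappc11 (listed in the gene database as foigr). It is built on the JDS78 backbone, a roughly 6.4 kb mammalian expression vector that also carries a T7 promoter, and it is propagated in E. coli as a high-copy plasmid under ampicillin selection. The record does not include a feature table, so details such as the replication origin and polyadenylation signal are not explicitly listed, although the use of a BGH reverse sequencing primer suggests a BGH terminator downstream of the coding region.

The insert of about 1.4 kb is an engineered array of TAL effector repeats assembled to recognise a specific 18-nucleotide site in trappc11. Although catalogued under zebrafish because of its target, it is a designed DNA-binding domain rather than a zebrafish coding sequence. It was cloned between two BsmBI sites, which were destroyed in the process, placing the repeats in frame with elements supplied by the backbone: an N-terminal 3X FLAG tag for detection and a C-terminal wild-type FokI cleavage domain. Because FokI must dimerise to cut, this plasmid is meant to be used with a matching "left" TALEN that binds the opposite strand nearby, so that the two nuclease domains meet over the spacer and make a double-strand break whose error-prone repair can disrupt the gene.

The CMV promoter drives expression in transfected mammalian cells, while the T7 promoter permits in vitro transcription of mRNA, the usual route for delivery into zebrafish embryos. The associated work concerns targeted gene disruption in somatic zebrafish cells.
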