>Addgene plasmid #47302 | TAL3583 | depositor partial sequence | sequence record 67389 | Insert sequence
ATGGACTACAAAGACCATGACGGTGATTATAAAGATCATGACATCGATTACAAGGATGACGATGACAAGA
TGGCCCCCAAGAAGAAGAGGAAGGTGGGCATTCACCGCGGGGTACCTATGGTGGACTTGAGGACACTCGG
TTATTCGCAACAGCAACAGGAGAAAATCAAGCCTAAGGTCAGGAGCACCGTCGCGCAACACCACGAGGCG
CTTGTGGGGCATGGCTTCACTCATGCGCATATTGTCGCGCTTTCACAGCACCCTGCGGCGCTTGGGACGG
TGGCTGTCAAATACCAAGATATGATTGCGGCCCTGCCCGAAGCCACGCACGAGGCAATTGTAGGGGTCGG
TAAACAGTGGTCGGGAGCGCGAGCACTTGAGGCGCTGCTGACTGTGGCGGGTGAGCTTAGGGGGCCTCCG
CTCCAGCTCGACACCGGGCAGCTGCTGAAGATCGCGAAGAGAGGGGGAGTAACAGCGGTAGAGGCAGTGC
ACGCCTGGCGCAATGCGCTCACCGGGGCCCCCTTGAACCTGACCCCAGACCAGGTAGTCGCAATCGCGAA
CAATAATGGGGGAAAGCAAGCCCTGGAAACCGTGCAAAGGTTGTTGCCGGTCCTTTGTCAAGACCACGGC
CTTACACCGGAGCAAGTCGTGGCCATTGCAAGCAATGGGGGTGGCAAACAGGCTCTTGAGACGGTTCAGA
GACTTCTCCCAGTTCTCTGTCAAGCCCACGGGCTGACTCCCGATCAAGTTGTAGCGATTGCGTCCAACGG
TGGAGGGAAACAAGCATTGGAGACTGTCCAACGGCTCCTTCCCGTGTTGTGTCAAGCCCACGGTTTGACG
CCTGCACAAGTGGTCGCCATCGCCAGCCATGATGGCGGTAAGCAGGCGCTGGAAACAGTACAGCGCCTGC
TGCCTGTACTGTGCCAGGATCATGGACTGACCCCAGACCAGGTAGTCGCAATCGCGTCGAACATTGGGGG
AAAGCAAGCCCTGGAAACCGTGCAAAGGTTGTTGCCGGTCCTTTGTCAAGACCACGGCCTTACACCGGAG
CAAGTCGTGGCCATTGCAAGCAATGGGGGTGGCAAACAGGCTCTTGAGACGGTTCAGAGACTTCTCCCAG
TTCTCTGTCAAGCCCACGGGCTGACTCCCGATCAAGTTGTAGCGATTGCGTCGCATGACGGAGGGAAACA
AGCATTGGAGACTGTCCAACGGCTCCTTCCCGTGTTGTGTCAAGCCCACGGTTTGACGCCTGCACAAGTG
GTCGCCATCGCCAGCCATGATGGCGGTAAGCAGGCGCTGGAAACAGTACAGCGCCTGCTGCCTGTACTGT
GCCAGGATCATGGACTGACCCCAGACCAGGTAGTCGCAATCGCGTCGAACATTGGGGGAAAGCAAGCCCT
GGAAACCGTGCAAAGGTTGTTGCCGGTCCTTTGTCAAGACCACGGCCTTACACCGGAGCAAGTCGTGGCC
ATTGCAAATAATAACGGTGGCAAACAGGCTCTTGAGACGGTTCAGAGACTTCTCCCAGTTCTCTGTCAAG
CCCACGGGCTGACTCCCGATCAAGTTGTAGCGATTGCGTCGCATGACGGAGGGAAACAAGCATTGGAGAC
TGTCCAACGGCTCCTTCCCGTGTTGTGTCAAGCCCACGGTTTGACGCCTGCACAAGTGGTCGCCATCGCC
AGCCATGATGGCGGTAAGCAGGCGCTGGAAACAGTACAGCGCCTGCTGCCTGTACTGTGCCAGGATCATG
GACTGACCCCAGACCAGGTAGTCGCAATCGCGTCACATGACGGGGGAAAGCAAGCCCTGGAAACCGTGCA
AAGGTTGTTGCCGGTCCTTTGTCAAGACCACGGCCTTACACCGGAGCAAGTCGTGGCCATTGCAAATAAT
AACGGTGGCAAACAGGCTCTTGAGACGGTTCAGAGACTTCTCCCAGTTCTCTGTCAAGCCCACGGGCTGA
CTCCCGATCAAGTTGTAGCGATTGCGTCCAACGGTGGAGGGAAACAAGCATTGGAGACTGTCCAACGGCT
CCTTCCCGTGTTGTGTCAAGCCCACGGTTTGACGCCTGCACAAGTGGTCGCCATCGCCAGCCATGATGGC
GGTAAGCAGGCGCTGGAAACAGTACAGCGCCTGCTGCCTGTACTGTGCCAGGATCATGGACTGACACCCG
AACAGGTGGTCGCCATTGCTTCTAATGGGGGAGGACGGCCAGCCTTGGAG
