>Addgene plasmid #47302 | TAL3583 | addgene partial sequence | sequence record 69120 | JDS-TALEN-F 5'-TAGGGGTCGGTAAACAGTGG-3'
TGTGGCGGGTGAGCTTAGGGGGCCTCCGCTCCAGCTCGACACCGGGCAGCTGCTGAAGATCGCGAAGAGA
GGGGGAGTAACAGCGGTAGAGGCAGTGCACGCCTGGCGCAATGCGCTCACCGGGGCCCCCTTGAACCTGA
CCCCAGACCAGGTAGTCGCAATCGCGAACAATAATGGGGGAAAGCAAGCCCTGGAAACCGTGCAAAGGTT
GTTGCCGGTCCTTTGTCAAGACCACGGCCTTACACCGGAGCAAGTCGTGGCCATTGCAAGCAATGGGGGT
GGCAAACAGGCTCTTGAGACGGTTCAGAGACTTCTCCCAGTTCTCTGTCAAGCCCACGGGCTGACTCCCG
ATCAAGTTGTAGCGATTGCGTCCAACGGTGGAGGGAAACAAGCATTGGAGACTGTCCAACGGCTCCTTCC
CGTGTTGTGTCAAGCCCACGGTTTGACGCCTGCACAAGTGGTCGCCATCGCCAGCCATGATGGCGGTAAG
CAGGCGCTGGAAACAGTACAGCGCCTGCTGCCTGTACTGTGCCAGGATCATGGACTGACCCCAGACCAGG
TAGTCGCAATCGCGTCGAACATTGGGGGAAAGCAAGCCCTGGAAACCGTGCAAAGGTTGTTGCCGGTCCT
TTGTCAAGACCACGGCCTTACACCGGAGCAAGTCGTGGCCATTGCAAGCAATGGGGGTGGCAAACAGGCT
CTTGAGACGGTTCAGAGACTTCTCCCAGTTCTCTGTCAAGCCCACGGGCTGACTCCCGATCAAGTTGTAG
CGATTGCGTC
